Addgene plasmid #24881: human pirh2-(138-189)
Depositing lab: Cheryl Arrowsmith. Depositing organization: University Health Network. Publication: Molecular basis of Pirh2-mediated p53 ubiquitylation. Sheng Y, Laister RC, Lemak A, Wu B, Tai E, Duan S, Lukin J, Sunnerhagen M, Srisailam S, Karra M, Benchimol S, Arrowsmith CH. Nat Struct Mol Biol. 2008 Dec . 15(12):1334-42. 10.1038/nsmb.1521 PubMed 19043414.
Backbone
  Vector backbone: pGEX-2TK
  Backbone size w/o insert (bp): 4969
  Vector type: Bacterial Expression
Growth in bacteria
  Bacterial resistance: Ampicillin, 100 μg/mL
  Growth temperature: 37°C
  Growth strain: DH5alpha
  Copy number: High Copy
Gene/Insert
  Gene/Insert name: Pirh2
  Species: H. sapiens (human)
  Insert size (bp): 153
  Mutation: Contains aa 138-189.
  Entrez Gene: RCHY1 (a.k.a. ARNIP, CHIMP, PIRH2, PRO1996, RNF199, ZCHY, ZNF363)
  Tag / fusion protein: GST (N terminal on insert)
  Cloning method: Restriction Enzyme; 5′ cloning site NdeI (not destroyed); 3′ cloning site BamHI (not destroyed)
  Sequencing primers: 5′ pGEX5'; 3′ pGEX3'
Terms and licenses: Academic/Nonprofit Terms; Industry Terms: Not Available to Industry
Depositor comments: E. coli strain for expression: BL21DE3 Expression conditions: Pirh2 proteins need Zn2+ to fold properly, so 50 uM of ZnCl2 is added to the growth media and purification buffers. Induction conditions: 0.5mM-1.0mM IPTG at RT for 3.5-4 hours. NdeI site is inserted at 5'-end of BamHI site on pGEX-2TK vector.
How to cite: human pirh2-(138-189) was a gift from Cheryl Arrowsmith (Addgene plasmid # 24881 ; http://n2t.net/addgene:24881 ; RRID:Addgene_24881)
