[The description below was written by a language model from this plasmid's Addgene catalogue record.]
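Description:
human pirh2-(138-189) is a bacterial expression plasmid built on the pGEX-2TK backbone (about 5 kb without insert), designed to produce a fragment of the human E3 ubiquitin ligase Pirh2 (gene RCHY1) as a glutathione S-transferase fusion in E. coli. It is maintained as a high-copy plasmid under ampicillin selection. No feature table accompanies the record, so the promoter and origin are not explicitly listed. pGEX-series vectors generally drive the GST fusion from an IPTG-inducible tac promoter with a plasmid-borne lac repressor gene, which fits the depositor's note that expression is induced with IPTG.

The insert is a short 153 bp segment encoding residues 138 to 189 of Pirh2, placed downstream of GST so that the tag sits at the N terminus of the fragment. It was cloned between NdeI and BamHI sites, both of which are retained. The depositor notes that the NdeI site is not native to the vector but was introduced just 5′ of the BamHI site in pGEX-2TK. The GST moiety allows affinity purification on glutathione resin and use of the fusion in pull-down experiments.

The depositor comments state that Pirh2 proteins require zinc to fold correctly, so zinc is supplied during expression and purification, and that a BL21(DE3) strain is used for production. The associated publication concerns the molecular basis of Pirh2-mediated p53 ubiquitylation, indicating that this construct serves to generate an isolated Pirh2 region for structural, biochemical or binding studies. The record does not assign a domain name to residues 138 to 189.
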