>Addgene plasmid #24881 | human pirh2-(138-189) | addgene partial sequence | sequence record 30820 | 24881 with pGEX-5
GGCATCTCAATCGGACTGGTTCCGCGTGGAATCTCGTCGTGCATCTGTTCATATGGAAAATGTGTCCCAA
CAGAATTGTCCAATATGTTTGGAGGACATTCACACATCCCGTGTTGTTGCTCATGTCTTGCCATGTGGAC
ATCTTTTACATAGAACGTGTTATGAAGAAATGTTGAAAGAAGGCTACAGATGTCCATTATGTATGCACTC
TTGAGGATCCCCGGGAATTCATCGTGACTGACTGACGATCTGCCTCGCGCGTTTCGGTGATGACGGTGAA
AACCTCTGACACATGCAGCTCCCGGAGACGGTCACAGCTTGTCTGTAAGCGGATGCCGGGAGCAGACAAG
CCCGTCAGGCCGCGTCAGCGGGTGTTGGCGGGTGTCGGGGCGCAGCCATGACCCAGTCACGTAGCGATAG
CGGAGTGTATAATTCCTGAAGACGAAAGGNCCTCGTGATACGCCTATTTTTATAGGTTAATGTCATGATA
ATAATGGTTTCTTAGACGTCAGGTGGCACTTTTCGGGGAAATGTGCGCGGAACCCCTATTTGTTTATTTT
TCTAAATACATTCAAATATGTATCCGCTCATGAGACAATAACCCTGANAAATGCTTCAATAATATTGAAA
AAGGAAGAGTATGAGT
